Addgene plasmid #53501: pUAST YFP Rab35 DN
Depositing lab: Matthew Scott. Depositing organization: Stanford University. Publication: Rab35 controls actin bundling by recruiting fascin as an effector protein. Zhang J, Fonovic M, Suyama K, Bogyo M, Scott MP. Science. 2009 Sep 4;325(5945):1250-4. doi: 10.1126/science.1174921. PubMed 19729655.
Backbone
  Vector backbone: pUAST
  Vector type: Insect Expression
Growth in bacteria
  Bacterial resistance: Ampicillin, 100 μg/mL
  Growth temperature: 37°C
  Growth strain: DH5alpha
  Copy number: Unknown
Gene/Insert
  Gene/Insert name: Rab35
  Species: D. melanogaster (fly)
  Mutation: S22N
  Entrez Gene: Rab35 (a.k.a. Dmel_CG9575, CG9575, DRab35, DmRab35, Dmel\CG9575, dRab35, rab35)
  Promoter: GAL4
  Tag / fusion protein: YFP (N terminal on backbone)
  Cloning method: Gateway Cloning
  Sequencing primers: 5′ EGFP-C; 3′ SV40pA-R
Terms and licenses: Academic/Nonprofit Terms; Industry Terms: Not Available to Industry
How to cite: pUAST YFP Rab35 DN was a gift from Matthew Scott (Addgene plasmid # 53501 ; http://n2t.net/addgene:53501 ; RRID:Addgene_53501)
