[The description below was written by a language model from this plasmid's Addgene catalogue record.]
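Description:
pUAST YFP Rab35 DN is an insect expression plasmid built on the pUAST backbone, the standard Drosophila vector for GAL4/UAS-controlled transgene expression. It is propagated in E. coli under ampicillin selection; the copy number is not recorded, and no feature table is available, so backbone elements such as the origin of replication, P-element ends or a fly transformation marker cannot be confirmed from this entry, although they are typical of pUAST vectors.

The payload is the Drosophila melanogaster small GTPase Rab35 (CG9575) carrying an S22N substitution, introduced by Gateway cloning. The "DN" in the name marks this as a dominant-negative form: in Rab and Ras-family GTPases, the equivalent serine-to-asparagine change in the nucleotide-binding P-loop generally favours the inactive, GDP-bound state and interferes with activation of the endogenous protein. YFP is fused to the N terminus, supplied by the backbone, which allows the mutant protein to be followed by fluorescence while leaving the C terminus free, where Rab proteins are normally lipid-modified for membrane attachment. The promoter is listed as GAL4, meaning that expression depends on GAL4-responsive upstream activating sequences, so the fusion is produced only in cells or tissues that supply the GAL4 activator. The listed 3′ sequencing primer suggests an SV40 polyadenylation region downstream of the insert.

The construct is suited to tissue-specific or cell-culture expression of inactive Rab35 in flies, to disrupt Rab35 function and visualise its localisation. The associated publication concerns Rab35 control of actin bundling through recruitment of fascin as an effector.
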