>Addgene plasmid #53501 | pUAST YFP Rab35 DN | addgene partial sequence | sequence record 86714 | EGFP-C 5'-CATGGTCCTGCTGGAGTTCGTG-3'
GACGAGCTGTACAAGTCCGGACTCAGATCTCGAGCTCAAGCTTCGAATTCTGCAGTTTACGGTACCGCGG
GCCCGGGATCATCAACAAGTTTGTACAAAAAAGCAGGCTTAATGGCACGCGGCTTCGATCATCTATTCAA
GTTGCTAATAATCGGCGATAGCGGCGTGGGCAAGAATTCGCTGCTCATCCGGTTCTCGGACGACACATTC
TCAGGCAGTTACATCACCACCATCGGCGTGGACTTTAAGATCCGCACCGTGGACATCGAGGGCATGCGCG
TAAAGCTGCAGATCTGGGACACGGCCGGGCAGGAGCGCTTCCGGACAATCACCAGCACCTACTACCGCGG
CACCCACGGCGTCATTGTCGTCTACGACGTCACGAACGGCGAATCCTTTGCGAACGTCCGCCGCTGGCTG
GAGGAGATCCAGAATAACTGCGATGTGGTTAAAAAAGTATTAGTGGGCAACAAGAACGACGATCCGGACA
GGAAGGTGGTCATTACCGAAGACGCGCAACGGTTTGCGAAACAAATGGACATCGAGCTATTCGAGACATC
TGCCAAAGACAACATAAACGTGGAGAACATGTTCTTGTCGATTACGCGACAGGTGCTCGATCACAAGCTG
CGCACCTCCCCCAACGAGCAGCAGAAGGACACGCTCCATCTGAAGCCCAATCCCAAGGGCAGCAAGGGTG
GGAAGTGCTGCAGGTGAAACCCAGCTTTCTTGTACAAAGTGGTTGATGATCCTCTAGAGGATCTTTGTGA
AGGAACCTTACTTCTGTGGTGTGACATAATTGGACAAACTACCTACAG
